>Addgene plasmid #177202 | stblHIF: pLenti-PGK-stblHIF-PGK-Puro | addgene full sequence | sequence record 356284 | Addgene NGS Result
TTGGAGTCCACGTTCTTT
[37 nt withheld, positions 19-55]
ACCCTATCTCGGTCTATTCTTTTGATTTATAAGGGATTTTGCCGATTTCGGCCTATTGGTTAAAAAATGA
GCTGATTTAACAAAAATTTAACGCGAATTTTAACAAAATATTAACGCTTACAATTTAGGTGGCACTTTTC
GGGGAAATGTGCGCGGAACCCCTATTTGTTTATTTTTCTAAATACATTCAAATATGTATCCGCTCATGAG
ACAATAACCCTGATAAATGCTTCAATAATATTGAAAAAGGAAGAGTATGAGTATTCAACATTTCCGTGTC
GCCCTTATTCCCTTTTTTGCGGCATTTTGCCTTCCTGTTTTTGCTCACCCAGAAACGCTGGTGAAAGTAA
AAGATGCTGAAGATCAGTTGGGTGCACGAGTGGGTTACATCGAACTGGATCTCAACAGCGGTAAGATCCT
TGAGAGTTTTCGCCCCGAAGAACGTTTTCCAATGATGAGCACTTTTAAAGTTCTGCTATGTGGCGCGGTA
TTATCCCGTATTGACGCCGGGCAAGAGCAACTCGGTCGCCGCATACACTATTCTCAGAATGACTTGGTTG
AGTACTCACCAGTCACAGAAAAGCATCTTACGGATGGCATGACAGTAAGAGAATTATGCAGTGCTGCCAT
AACCATGAGTGATAACACTGCGGCCAACTTACTTCTGACAACGATCGGAGGACCGAAGGAGCTAACCGCT
TTTTTGCACAACATGGGGGATCATGTAACTCGCCTTGATCGTTGGGAACCGGAGCTGAATGAAGCCATAC
CAAACGACGAGCGTGACACCACGATGCCTGTAGCAATGGCAACAACGTTGCGCAAACTATTAACTGGCGA
ACTACTTACTCTAGCTTCCCGGCAACAATTAATAGACTGGATGGAGGCGGATAAAGTTGCAGGACCACTT
CTGCGCTCGGCCCTTCCGGCTGGCTGGTTTATTGCTGATAAATCTGGAGCCGGTGAGCGTGGGTCTCGCG
GTATCATTGCAGCACTGGGGCCAGATGGTAAGCCCTCCCGTATCGTAGTTATCTACACGACGGGGAGTCA
GGCAACTATGGATGAACGAAATAGACAGATCGCTGAGATAGGTGCCTCACTGATTAAGCATTGGTAACTG
TCAGACCAAGTTTACTCATATATACTTTAGATTGATTTAAAACTTCATTTTTAATTTAAAAGGATCTAGG
TGAAGATCCTTTTTGATAATCTCATGACCAAAATCCCTTAACGTGAGTTTTCGTTCCACTGAGCGTCAGA
CCCCGTAGAAAAGATCAAAGGATCTTCTTGAGATCCTTTTTTTCTGCGCGTAATCTGCTGCTTGCAAACA
AAAAAACCACCGCTACCAGCGGTGGTTTGTTTGCCGGATCAAGAGCTACCAACTCTTTTTCCGAAGGTAA
CTGGCTTCAGCAGAGCGCAGATACCAAATACTGTTCTTCTAGTGTAGCCGTAGTTAGGCCACCACTTCAA
GAACTCTGTAGCACCGCCTACATACCTCGCTCTGCTAATCCTGTTACCAGTGGCTGCTGCCAGTGGCGAT
AAGTCGTGTCTTACCGGGTTGGACTCAAGACGATAGTTACCGGATAAGGCGCAGCGGTCGGGCTGAACGG
GGGGTTCGTGCACACAGCCCAGCTTGGAGCGAACGACCTACACCGAACTGAGATACCTACAGCGTGAGCT
ATGAGAAAGCGCCACGCTTCCCGAAGGGAGAAAGGCGGACAGGTATCCGGTAAGCGGCAGGGTCGGAACA
GGAGAGCGCACGAGGGAGCTTCCAGGGGGAAACGCCTGGTATCTTTATAGTCCTGTCGGGTTTCGCCACC
TCTGACTTGAGCGTCGATTTTTGTGATGCTCGTCAGGGGGGCGGAGCCTATGGAAAAACGCCAGCAACGC
GGCCTTTTTACGGTTCCTGGCCTTTTGCTGGCCTTTTGCTCACATGTTCTTTCCTGCGTTATCCCCTGAT
TCTGTGGATAACCGTATTACCGCCTTTGAGTGAGCTGATACCGCTCGCCGCAGCCGAACGACCGAGCGCA
GCGAGTCAGTGAGCGAGGAAGCGGAAGAGCGCCCAATACGCAAACCGCCTCTCCCCGCGCGTTGGCCGAT
TCATTAATGCAGCTGGCACGACAGGTTTCCCGACTGGAAAGCGGGCAGTGAGCGCAACGCAATTAATGTG
AGTTAGCTCACTCATTAGGCACCCCAGGCTTTACACTTTATGCTTCCGGCTCGTATGTTGTGTGGAATTG
TGAGCGGATAACAATTTCACACAGGAAACAGCTATGACCATGATTACGCCAAGCGCGCAATTAACCCTCA
CTAAAGGGAACAAAAGCTGGAGCTGCAAGCTTAATGTAGTCTTATGCAATACTCTTGTAGTCTTGCAACA
TGGTAACGATGAGTTAGCAACATGCCTTACAAGGAGAGAAAAAGCACCGTGCATGCCGATTGGTGGAAGT
AAGGTGGTACGATCGTGCCTTATTAGGAAGGCAACAGACGGGTCTGACATGGATTGGACGAACCACTGAA
TTGCCGCATTGCAGAGATATTGTATTTAAGTGCCTAGCTCGATACATAAACGGGTCTCTCTGGTTAGACC
AGATCTGAGCCTGGGAGCTCTCTGGCTAACTAGGGAACCCACTGCTTAAGCCTCAATAAAGCTTGCCTTG
AGTGCTTCAAGTAGTGTGTGCCCGTCTGTTGTGTGACTCTGGTAACTAGAGATCCCTCAGACCCTTTTAG
TCAGTGTGGAAAATCTCTAGCAGTGGCGCCCGAACAGGGACTTGAAAGCGAAAGGGAAACCAGAGGAGCT
CTCTCGACGCAGGACTCGGCTTGCTGAAGCGCGCACGGCAAGAGGCGAGGGGCGGCGACTGGTGAGTACG
CCAAAAATTTTGACTAGCGGAGGCTAGAAGGAGAGAGATGGGTGCGAGAGCGTCAGTATTAAGCGGGGGA
GAATTAGATCGCGATGGGAAAAAATTCGGTTAAGGCCAGGGGGAAAGAAAAAATATAAATTAAAACATAT
AGTATGGGCAAGCAGGGAGCTAGAACGATTCGCAGTTAATCCTGGCCTGTTAGAAACATCAGAAGGCTGT
AGACAAATACTGGGACAGCTACAACCATCCCTTCAGACAGGATCAGAAGAACTTAGATCATTATATAATA
CAGTAGCAACCCTCTATTGTGTGCATCAAAGGATAGAGATAAAAGACACCAAGGAAGCTTTAGACAAGAT
AGAGGAAGAGCAAAACAAAAGTAAGACCACCGCACAGCAAGCGGCCGCTGATCTTCAGACCTGGAGGAGG
AGATATGAGGGACAATTGGAGAAGTGAATTATATAAATATAAAGTAGTAAAAATTGAACCATTAGGAGTA
GCACCCACCAAGGCAAAGAGAAGAGTGGTGCAGAGAGAAAAAAGAGCAGTGGGAATAGGAGCTTTGTTCC
TTGGGTTCTTGGGAGCAGCAGGAAGCACTATGGGCGCAGCGTCAATGACGCTGACGGTACAGGCCAGACA
ATTATTGTCTGGTATAGTGCAGCAGCAGAACAATTTGCTGAGGGCTATTGAGGCGCAACAGCATCTGTTG
CAACTCACAGTCTGGGGCATCAAGCAGCTCCAGGCAAGAATCCTGGCTGTGGAAAGATACCTAAAGGATC
AACAGCTCCTGGGGATTTGGGGTTGCTCTGGAAAACTCATTTGCACCACTGCTGTGCCTTGGAATGCTAG
TTGGAGTAATAAATCTCTGGAACAGATTTGGAATCACACGACCTGGATGGAGTGGGACAGAGAAATTAAC
AATTACACAAGCTTAATACACTCCTTAATTGAAGAATCGCAAAACCAGCAAGAAAAGAATGAACAAGAAT
TATTGGAATTAGATAAATGGGCAAGTTTGTGGAATTGGTTTAACATAACAAATTGGCTGTGGTATATAAA
ATTATTCATAATGATAGTAGGAGGCTTGGTAGGTTTAAGAATAGTTTTTGCTGTACTTTCTATAGTGAAT
AGAGTTAGGCAGGGATATTCACCATTATCGTTTCAGACCCACCTCCCAACCCCGAGGGGACCCGACAGGC
CCGAAGGAATAGAAGAAGAAGGTGGAGAGAGAGACAGAGACAGATCCATTCGATTAGTGAACGGATCTCG
ACGGTATCGGTTAACTTTTAAAAGAAAAGGGGGGATTGGGGGGTACAGTGCAGGGGAAAGAATAGTAGAC
ATAATAGCAACAGACATACAAACTAAAGAATTACAAAAACAAATTACAAAAATTCAAAATTTTATCGATC
ACGAGACTAGCCTCGAGAAGCTTGATATCGAATTCCACGGGGTTGGGGTTGCGCCTTTTCCAAGGCAGCC
CTGGGTTTGCGCAGGGACGCGGCTGCTCTGGGCGTGGTTCCGGGAAACGCAGCGGCGCCGACCCTGGGTC
TCGCACATTCTTCACGTCCGTTCGCAGCGTCACCCGGATCTTCGCCGCTACCCTTGTGGGCCCCCCGGCG
ACGCTTCCTGCTCCGCCCCTAAGTCGGGAAGGTTCCTTGCGGTTCGCGGCGTGCCGGACGTGACAAACGG
AAGCCGCACGTCTCACTAGTACCCTCGCAGACGGACAGCGCCAGGGAGCAATGGCAGCGCGCCGACCGCG
ATGGGCTGTGGCCAATAGCGGCTGCTCAGCAGGGCGCGCCGAGAGCAGCGGCCGGGAAGGGGCGGTGCGG
GAGGCGGGGTGTGGGGCGGTAGTGTGGGCCCTGTTCCTGCCCGCGCGGTGTTCCGCATTCTGCAAGCCTC
CGGAGCGCACGTCGGCAGTCGGCTCCCTCGTTGACCGAATCACCGACCTCTCTCCCCAGGGGGATCCACC
GGTTCGTCGACTAGTCCAGTGTGGTGGAATTCTGCAGATATCAACAAGTTTGTACAAAAAAGCAGGCTCC
ACCATGGAGGGCGCCGGCGGCGAGAACGAGAAGAAAAAGATGAGTTCTGAACGTCGAAAAGAAAAGTCTA
GAGATGCAGCAAGATCTCGGCGAAGCAAAGAGTCTGAAGTTTTTTATGAGCTTGCTCATCAGTTGCCACT
TCCCCACAATGTGAGCTCACATCTTGATAAAGCTTCTGTTATGAGGCTCACCATCAGTTATTTACGTGTG
AGAAAACTTCTGGATGCCGGTGGTCTAGACAGTGAAGATGAGATGAAGGCACAGATGGACTGTTTTTATC
TGAAAGCCCTAGATGGCTTTGTGATGGTGCTAACAGATGACGGCGACATGGTTTACATTTCTGATAACGT
GAACAAATACATGGGGTTAACTCAGTTTGAACTAACTGGACACAGTGTGTTTGATTTTACTCATTCATGT
GACCATGAGGAAATGAGAGAAATGCTTACACACAGAAATGGCCCAGTGAGAAAAGGGAAAGAACTAAACA
CACAGCGGAGCTTTTTTCTCAGAATGAAGTGCACCCTAACAAGCCGGGGGAGGACGATGAACATCAAGTC
AGCAACGTGGAAGGTGCTTCACTGCACGGGCCATATTCATGTCTATGATACCAACAGTAACCAACCTCAG
TGTGGGTACAAGAAACCACCCATGACGTGCTTGGTGCTGATTTGTGAACCCATTCCTCATCCGTCAAATA
TTGAAATTCCTTTAGACAGCAAGACATTTCTCAGTCGACACAGCCTCGATATGAAATTTTCTTACTGTGA
TGAAAGAATTACTGAGTTGATGGGTTATGAGCCGGAAGAACTTTTGGGCCGCTCAATTTATGAATATTAT
CATGCTTTGGATTCTGATCATCTGACCAAAACTCACCATGATATGTTTACTAAAGGACAAGTCACCACAG
GACAGTACAGGATGCTTGCCAAAAGAGGTGGATATGTCTGGGTTGAAACTCAAGCAACTGTCATATATAA
TACGAAGAACTCCCAGCCACAGTGCATTGTGTGTGTGAATTATGTTGTAAGTGGTATTATTCAGCACGAC
TTGATTTTCTCCCTTCAACAAACAGAATCTGTGCTCAAACCAGTTGAATCTTCAGATAAGAAGATGACTC
AGCTGTTCACCAAAGTTGAATCAGAGGCTACAAGCTGCCTTTTTGATAAGCTTAAGAAGGAGCCTGATGC
TCTCACTCTGCTGGCTGCAGCTGCCGGCGACACCATCATCTCTCTGGATTTTGGCAGCGATGACACAGAA
ACTGAAGATCAACAACTTGAAGATGTTCCATTATATAATGATGTAATGTTTCCCTCTTCTAATGAAAAAT
TAAATATAAACCTGGCAATGTCTCCTTTACCTTCATCGGAAACTCCAAAGCCACTTCGAAGTAGTGCTGA
TCCTGCACTGAATCAAGAGGTTGCATTAAAATTAGAATCAAGTCCAGAGTCACTGGGACTTTCTTTTACC
ATGCCCCAGATTCAAGATCAGCCAGCAAGTCCTTCTGATGGAAGCACTAGACAAAGTTCACCTGAGAGAC
TTCTTCAGGAAAACGTAAACACTCCTAACTTTTCCCAGCCTAACAGTCCCAGTGAATATTGCTTTGATGT
GGATAGCGATATGGTCAATGTATTCAAGTTGGAACTGGTGGAAAAACTGTTTGCTGAAGACACAGAGGCA
AAGAATCCATTTTCAACTCAGGACACTGATTTAGACTTGGAGATGCTGGCTGGCTATATCCCAATGGATG
ATGATTTCCAGTTACGTTCCTTTGATCAGTTGTCACCATTAGAGAGCAATTCTCCAAGCCCTCCAAGTAT
GAGCACAGTTACTGGGTTCCAGCAGACCCAGTTACAGAAACCTACCATCACTGCCACTGCCACCACAACT
GCCACCACTGATGAATCAAAAACAGAGACGAAGGACAATAAAGAAGATATTAAAATACTGATTGCATCTC
CATCTTCTACCCAAGTACCTCAAGAAACGACCACTGCTAAGGCATCAGCATACAGTGGCACTCACAGTCG
GACAGCCTCACCAGACAGAGCAGGAAAGAGAGTCATAGAACAGACAGACAAAGCTCATCCAAGGAGCCTT
AACCTGTCTGCCACTTTGAATCAAAGAAATACTGTTCCTGAGGAAGAATTAAACCCAAAGACAATAGCTT
CGCAGAATGCTCAGAGGAAGCGAAAAATGGAACATGATGGCTCCCTTTTTCAAGCAGCAGGAATTGGAAC
ATTATTGCAGCAACCGGGTGACTGTGCACCTACTATGTCACTTTCCTGGAAACGAGTGAAAGGATTCATA
TCTAGTGAACAGAATGGAACGGAGCAAAAGACTATTATTTTAATACCCTCCGATTTAGCATGCAGACTGC
TGGGGCAGTCAATGGATGAGAGTGGATTACCACAGCTGACCAGTTACGATTGTGAAGTTGCAGCTCCCAT
ACAAGGCAGCAGAAACCTACTGCAGGGTGAAGAATTACTCAGAGCTTTGGATCAAGTTAACTAAGCCTAA
GCGGCCGCACTCGAGATATCTAGACCCAGCTTTCTTGTACAAAGTGGTTGATATCCAGCACAGTGGCGGC
CGCTCGACAATCAACCTCTGGATTACAAAATTTGTGAAAGATTGACTGGTATTCTTAACTATGTTGCTCC
TTTTACGCTATGTGGATACGCTGCTTTAATGCCTTTGTATCATGCTATTGCTTCCCGTATGGCTTTCATT
TTCTCCTCCTTGTATAAATCCTGGTTGCTGTCTCTTTATGAGGAGTTGTGGCCCGTTGTCAGGCAACGTG
GCGTGGTGTGCACTGTGTTTGCTGACGCAACCCCCACTGGTTGGGGCATTGCCACCACCTGTCAGCTCCT
TTCCGGGACTTTCGCTTTCCCCCTCCCTATTGCCACGGCGGAACTCATCGCCGCCTGCCTTGCCCGCTGC
TGGACAGGGGCTCGGCTGTTGGGCACTGACAATTCCGTGGTGTTGTCGGGGAAGCTGACGTCCTTTCCAT
GGCTGCTCGCCTGTGTTGCCACCTGGATTCTGCGCGGGACGTCCTTCTGCTACGTCCCTTCGGCCCTCAA
TCCAGCGGACCTTCCTTCCCGCGGCCTGCTGCCGGCTCTGCGGCCTCTTCCGCGTCTTCGCCTTCGCCCT
CAGACGAGTCGGATCTCCCTTTGGGCCGCCTCCCCGCCTGGAATTCTACCGGGTAGGGGAGGCGCTTTTC
CCAAGGCAGTCTGGAGCATGCGCTTTAGCAGCCCCGCTGGGCACTTGGCGCTACACAAGTGGCCTCTGGC
CTCGCACACATTCCACATCCACCGGTAGGCGCCAACCGGCTCCGTTCTTTGGTGGCCCCTTCGCGCCACC
TTCTACTCCTCCCCTAGTCAGGAAGTTCCCCCCCGCCCCGCAGCTCGCGTCGTGCAGGACGTGACAAATG
GAAGTAGCACGTCTCACTAGTCTCGTGCAGATGGACAGCACCGCTGAGCAATGGAAGCGGGTAGGCCTTT
GGGGCAGCGGCCAATAGCAGCTTTGCTCCTTCGCTTTCTGGGCTCAGAGGCTGGGAAGGGGTGGGTCCGG
GGGCGGGCTCAGGGGCGGGCTCAGGGGCGGGGCGGGCGCCCGAAGGTCCTCCGGAGGCCCGGCATTCTGC
ACGCTTCAAAAGCGCACGTCTGCCGCGCTGTTCTCCTCTTCCTCATCTCCGGGCCTTTCGACCTGCAGCC
CAAGCTTACCATGACCGAGTACAAGCCCACGGTGCGCCTCGCCACCCGCGACGACGTCCCCAGGGCCGTA
CGCACCCTCGCCGCCGCGTTCGCCGACTACCCCGCCACGCGCCACACCGTCGATCCGGACCGCCACATCG
AGCGGGTCACCGAGCTGCAAGAACTCTTCCTCACGCGCGTCGGGCTCGACATCGGCAAGGTGTGGGTCGC
GGACGACGGCGCCGCGGTGGCGGTCTGGACCACGCCGGAGAGCGTCGAAGCGGGGGCGGTGTTCGCCGAG
ATCGGCCCGCGCATGGCCGAGTTGAGCGGTTCCCGGCTGGCCGCGCAGCAACAGATGGAAGGCCTCCTGG
CGCCGCACCGGCCCAAGGAGCCCGCGTGGTTCCTGGCCACCGTCGGCGTCTCGCCCGACCACCAGGGCAA
GGGTCTGGGCAGCGCCGTCGTGCTCCCCGGAGTGGAGGCGGCCGAGCGCGCCGGGGTGCCCGCCTTCCTG
GAGACCTCCGCGCCCCGCAACCTCCCCTTCTACGAGCGGCTCGGCTTCACCGTCACCGCCGACGTCGAGG
TGCCCGAAGGACCGCGCACCTGGTGCATGACCCGCAAGCCCGGTGCCTGACGCCCGCCCCACGACCCGCA
GCGCCCGACCGAAAGGAGCGCACGACCCCATGCATCTCGAGGGCCCGGTACCTTTAAGACCAATGACTTA
CAAGGCAGCTGTAGATCTTAGCCACTTTTTAAAAGAAAAGGGGGGACTGGAAGGGCTAGCTCACTCCCAA
CGAAGACAAGATCTGCTTTTTGCTTGTACTGGGTCTCTCTGGTTAGACCAGATCTGAGCCTGGGAGCTCT
CTGGCTAACTAGGGAACCCACTGCTTAAGCCTCAATAAAGCTTGCCTTGAGTGCTTCAAGTAGTGTGTGC
CCGTCTGTTGTGTGACTCTGGTAACTAGAGATCCCTCAGACCCTTTTAGTCAGTGTGGAAAATCTCTAGC
AGTAGTAGTTCATGTCATCTTATTATTCAGTATTTATAACTTGCAAAGAAATGAATATCAGAGAGTGAGA
GGAACTTGTTTATTGCAGCTTATAATGGTTACAAATAAAGCAATAGCATCACAAATTTCACAAATAAAGC
ATTTTTTTCACTGCATTCTAGTTGTGGTTTGTCCAAACTCATCAATGTATCTTATCATGTCTGGCTCTAG
CTATCCCGCCCCTAACTCCGCCCATCCCGCCCCTAACTCCGCCCAGTTCCGCCCATTCTCCGCCCCATGG
CTGACTAATTTTTTTTATTTATGCAGAGGCCGAGGCCGCCTCGGCCTCTGAGCTATTCCAGAAGTAGTGA
GGAGGCTTTTTTGGAGGCCTAGGGACGTACCCAATTCGCCCTATAGTGAGTCGTATTACGCGCGCTCACT
GGCCGTCGTTTTACAACGTCGTGACTGGGAAAACCCTGGCGTTACCCAACTTAATCGCCTTGCAGCACAT
CCCCCTTTCGCCAGCTGGCGTAATAGCGAAGAGGCCCGCACCGATCGCCCTTCCCAACAGTTGCGCAGCC
TGAATGGCGAATGGG
[124 nt withheld, positions 10221-10344]
C
[91 nt withheld, positions 10346-10436]
A
[49 nt withheld, positions 10438-10486]
CCTTTGACG
Features (pLannotate 1.2.2; 30 found; start..end, strand, type, name):
    207..311     +  promoter       AmpR promoter: bla
    312..1172    +  CDS            AmpR: β-lactamase; bla; confers resistance to ampicillin, carbenicillin, and related antibiotics
   1343..1931    +  rep_origin     ori: high-copy-number ColE1/pMB1/pBR322/pUC origin of replication
   2114..2206    +  CDS            lacI (fragment): lac repressor; lacI; The lac repressor binds to the lac operator to inhibit transcription in E. coli. This inhibition can be relieved by adding lactose or isopropyl-β-D-thiogalactopyranoside (IPTG).
   2219..2240    +  protein_bind   CAP binding site: CAP binding activates transcription in the presence of cAMP. E. coli catabolite activator protein
   2255..2285    +  promoter       lac promoter: promoter for the E. coli lac operon
   2293..2309    +  protein_bind   lac operator: The lac repressor binds to the lac operator to inhibit transcription in E. coli. This inhibition can be relieved by adding lactose or isopropyl-β-D-thiogalactopyranoside (IPTG). lac repressor encoded by lacI
   2354..2372    +  promoter       T3 promoter: promoter for bacteriophage T3 RNA polymerase
   2400..2626    +  promoter       RSV promoter: Rous sarcoma virus enhancer/promoter
   2627..2807    +  LTR            5' LTR (truncated): truncated 5' long terminal repeat (LTR) from HIV-1
   2854..2979    +  misc_feature   HIV-1 Ψ: packaging signal of human immunodeficiency virus type 1
   2963..3326    +  CDS            HIV-1 gag (fragment): gag protein from human immunodeficiency virus 1; gag
   3472..3705    +  misc_feature   RRE: The Rev response element (RRE) of HIV-1 allows for Rev-dependent mRNA export from the nucleus to the cytoplasm.
   4082..4182    +  CDS            Rev (fragment): human immunodeficiency virus 1 (HIV-1) Rev protein; rev; enhances nuclear export of unspliced and incompletely spliced viral mRNAs
   4201..4318    +  misc_feature   cPPT/CTS: central polypurine tract and central termination sequence of HIV-1
   4338..4361    -  misc_feature   MCS (fragment): pBluescript multiple cloning site
   4364..4874    +  promoter       hPGK promoter: human phosphoglycerate kinase 1 promoter
   4929..4953    +  protein_bind   attB1: mutant version of attB; recombination site for the Gateway® BP reaction BP Clonase™
   4959..7466    +  CDS            Hif1a: HIF1A_MOUSE - Experimental evidence at protein level: Swiss-Prot protein existence level 1. Functions as a master transcriptional regulator of the adaptive response to hypoxia (PubMed:15225651, PubMed:17981124, PubMed:22009797). Under hypoxic conditions, activates the transcription of over 40 genes, including erythropoietin, glucose transporters, glycolytic enzymes, vascular endothelial growth factor, HILPDA, and other genes whose protein products increase oxygen delivery or facilitate metabolic adaptation to hypoxia (PubMed:15225651, PubMed:17981124, PubMed:22009797). Plays an essential role
   7499..7523    -  protein_bind   attB2: mutant version of attB; recombination site for the Gateway® BP reaction BP Clonase™
   7554..8142    +  misc_feature   WPRE: woodchuck hepatitis virus posttranscriptional regulatory element
   8156..8655    +  promoter       PGK promoter: mouse phosphoglycerate kinase 1 promoter
   8676..9275    +  CDS            PuroR: puromycin N-acetyltransferase; pac from Streptomyces alboniger; confers resistance to puromycin
   9343..9480    +  CDS            nef (fragment): NEF_HV1LA - Experimental evidence at protein level: Swiss-Prot protein existence level 1. Extracellular Nef protein targets CD4(+) T-lymphocytes for apoptosis by interacting with CXCR4 surface receptors. From Human immunodeficiency virus type 1 group M subtype B (isolate Lai) (HIV-1).
   9466..9646    +  LTR            5' LTR (truncated): truncated 5' long terminal repeat (LTR) from HIV-1
   9718..9839    +  polyA_signal   SV40 poly(A) signal: SV40 polyadenylation signal
   9879..10014   +  rep_origin     SV40 ori: SV40 origin of replication
  10035..10053   -  promoter       T7 promoter: promoter for bacteriophage T7 RNA polymerase
  10061..10216   +  CDS            lacZα (fragment): LacZα fragment of β-galactosidase; lacZ fragment
  10221..154     +  rep_origin     f1 ori (across the origin) (sequence partly withheld): f1 bacteriophage origin of replication; arrow indicates direction of (+) strand synthesis
