[The description below was written by a language model from this plasmid's Addgene catalogue record and pLannotate feature annotations shown in this document.]
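Description:
stblHIF: pLenti-PGK-stblHIF-PGK-Puro is a lentiviral mammalian expression plasmid built on the pLenti PGK Puro backbone, carrying a stabilised form of the hypoxia-inducible transcription factor HIF1α. It is maintained in E. coli through a high-copy ColE1/pUC-type origin with ampicillin selection (AmpR/β-lactamase), and also retains an f1 origin and remnants of a pBluescript-style lac/lacZα region with T3 and T7 promoters. The recorded use of a recombination-deficient host strain is consistent with the repeated LTR sequences typical of lentiviral plasmids.

The transfer cassette has a third-generation-style layout. An RSV promoter drives a truncated HIV-1 5′ LTR, followed by the Ψ packaging signal with a gag fragment, the RRE for Rev-dependent nuclear export, and the cPPT/CTS. A second truncated LTR lies downstream, followed by an SV40 poly(A) signal and SV40 origin. Between the LTRs, a human PGK promoter drives the stblHIF coding sequence, which is flanked by attB1 and attB2 sites left by Gateway cloning. A WPRE after the insert enhances transcript expression. A separate mouse PGK promoter then drives puromycin N-acetyltransferase for selecting transduced cells.

The insert carries the substitutions P402A/P577G/N813A. In HIF1α, residues of this kind are the oxygen-dependent prolyl and asparaginyl hydroxylation sites, so mutating them is expected to give a protein that stays stable and active in normoxia. The catalogue lists the insert species as human, whereas the automated annotation matched the coding sequence to mouse Hif1a, a discrepancy the record does not resolve. The associated work concerns a HIF1α–PPARγ circuit in adipocytes, suggesting use for constitutive HIF1α expression in stably transduced cells.
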