Addgene plasmid #177202: stblHIF: pLenti-PGK-stblHIF-PGK-Puro
Purpose: encoding stblHIF under PGK promoter
Depositing lab: Markus Covert. Depositing organization: Stanford University. Publication: A dynamic HIF1α-PPARγ circuit controls a paradoxical adipocyte regulatory landscape. Kudo T, Zhao ML, Kovary K, LaGory L, Covert MW, Teruel MN. bioRxiv (2022) 10.1101/2022.05.17.492374.
Backbone
  Vector backbone: pLenti PGK Puro
  Vector type: Mammalian Expression, Lentiviral
  Selectable markers: Puromycin
Growth in bacteria
  Bacterial resistance: Ampicillin, 100 μg/mL
  Growth temperature: 30°C
  Growth strain: NEB Stable
  Copy number: High Copy
Gene/Insert
  Gene/Insert name: stblHIF
  Species: H. sapiens (human)
  Mutation: P402A/P577G/N813A
  Promoter: PGK
  Cloning method: Gateway Cloning
  Sequencing primers: 5′ attB1; 3′ attB2
Terms and licenses: Academic/Nonprofit Terms; Industry Terms: Not Available to Industry
Depositor comments: Please visit https://www.biorxiv.org/content/10.1101/2022.05.17.492374v1 for bioRxiv preprint.
How to cite: stblHIF: pLenti-PGK-stblHIF-PGK-Puro was a gift from Markus Covert (Addgene plasmid # 177202 ; http://n2t.net/addgene:177202 ; RRID:Addgene_177202)
